Addgene plasmid #149430: pTCO2-mTDGi.1
Purpose: miniTdg gene, catalytic mutant
Depositing lab: Primo Schaer. Depositing organization: University of Basel. Publication: Inducible TDG knockout models to study epigenetic regulation. Schwarz SD, Grundbacher E, Hrovat AM, Xu J, Kusnierczyk A, Vagbo CB, Schar P, Schuermann D. F1000Res. 2020 Sep 9;9:1112. doi: 10.12688/f1000research.25637.2. eCollection 2020. PubMed 33082936.
Backbone
  Vector backbone: pTCO2 (Addgene Plasmid #149428)
  Backbone manufacturer: Primo Schär Lab
  Backbone size w/o insert (bp): 13769
  Total vector size (bp): 15673
  Vector type: Mammalian Expression, Cre/Lox
  Selectable markers: Puromycin
Growth in bacteria
  Bacterial resistance: Ampicillin, 100 μg/mL
  Growth temperature: 30°C
  Growth strain: DH5alpha
  Copy number: High Copy
Gene/Insert
  Gene/Insert name: Tdg (alt name: miniTdg gene)
  Species: M. musculus (mouse)
  Insert size (bp): 1945
  Mutation: N151A catalytic mutant, SNPs of Tdg gene in OLA/129 strain
  GenBank ID: NM_172552.4 NM_011561.3
  Entrez Gene: Tdg (a.k.a. E130317C12Rik, JZA-3, Jza1)
  Promoter: Tdg promoter
  Cloning method: Restriction Enzyme; 5′ cloning site Not (not destroyed); 3′ cloning site NheI (not destroyed)
  Sequencing primers: 5′ AGCAGCGTGGGAGGGG; 3′ TCCGTCCTGAGGTCTGCATTAG
Terms and licenses: Academic/Nonprofit Terms; Industry Terms: Not Available to Industry
How to cite: pTCO2-mTDGi.1 was a gift from Primo Schaer (Addgene plasmid # 149430 ; http://n2t.net/addgene:149430 ; RRID:Addgene_149430)
