[The description below was written by a language model from this plasmid's Addgene catalogue record and pLannotate feature annotations shown in this document.]
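Description:
pTCO2-mTDGi.1 is a mammalian expression and Cre/lox plasmid of about 15.7 kb, built on the pTCO2 backbone. It carries a compact "miniTdg" version of the mouse thymine DNA glycosylase gene (Tdg). In bacteria it replicates from a high-copy ColE1/pUC-type origin and is selected with ampicillin through the β-lactamase gene. An f1 origin and remnants of a lacZα/lac promoter cloning region flanked by T7, T3 and SP6 phage promoters point to a phagemid-type cloning vector ancestry. For mammalian cells, an SV40 enhancer/early promoter drives a puromycin N-acetyltransferase gene ending in an SV40 poly(A) signal. A short fragment of a bleomycin-resistance gene lies between the two.

According to the record, the roughly 1.9 kb insert is expressed from the Tdg promoter, although the feature table does not annotate that promoter. Much of the plasmid is unannotated, including the first several kilobases and the region downstream of the second loxP site. A Glt8d2 fragment in that downstream region suggests it contains mouse genomic sequence, but the record does not explain its role. A rabbit β-globin intron sits immediately upstream of the Tdg coding sequence, and two loxP sites in the same orientation flank the intron and coding sequence. Cre recombinase should therefore excise the floxed segment and remove Tdg expression. A bGH poly(A) signal is annotated further downstream.

The Tdg sequence carries the N151A substitution, described as a catalytic mutant, together with SNPs typical of the OLA/129 mouse strain. TDG normally excises 5-formylcytosine and 5-carboxylcytosine during active DNA demethylation. This construct therefore provides a glycosylase-inactive, Cre-deletable Tdg allele for inducible TDG knockout models used to study epigenetic regulation.
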