Features (pLannotate 1.2.2; 22 found; start..end, strand, type, name):
   5750..5783    +  protein_bind   loxP: Cre-mediated recombination occurs in the 8-bp core sequence (GCATACAT). Cre recombinase
   6337..6909    +  intron         β-globin intron: intron from rabbit β-globin gene
   6908..8149    +  CDS            Tdg: TDG_MOUSE - Experimental evidence at protein level: Swiss-Prot protein existence level 1. DNA glycosylase that plays a key role in active DNA demethylation: specifically recognizes and binds 5-formylcytosine (5fC) and 5-carboxylcytosine (5caC) in the context of CpG sites and mediates their excision through base-excision repair (BER) to install an unmethylated cytosine (PubMed:21817016). Cannot remove 5- hydroxymethylcytosine (5hmC). According to an alternative model, involved in DNA demethylation by mediating DNA glycolase activity toward 5-hydroxymethyluracil (5hmU) produced by deamination of
   8175..8208    +  protein_bind   loxP: Cre-mediated recombination occurs in the 8-bp core sequence (GCATACAT). Cre recombinase
  10842..11009   -  CDS            Glt8d2 (fragment): GL8D2_MOUSE - Experimental evidence at transcript level: Swiss-Prot protein existence level 2. From Mus musculus (Mouse).
  11237..11255   -  promoter       SP6 promoter: promoter for bacteriophage SP6 RNA polymerase
  11281..11488   +  polyA_signal   bGH poly(A) signal: bovine growth hormone polyadenylation signal
  11532..11550   -  promoter       T3 promoter: promoter for bacteriophage T3 RNA polymerase
  11593..11615   -  protein_bind   lac operator (fragment): The lac repressor binds to the lac operator to inhibit transcription in E. coli. This inhibition can be relieved by adding lactose or isopropyl-β-D-thiogalactopyranoside (IPTG). lac repressor encoded by lacI
  11619..11649   -  promoter       lac promoter: promoter for the E. coli lac operon
  11664..11685   -  protein_bind   CAP binding site: CAP binding activates transcription in the presence of cAMP. E. coli catabolite activator protein
  11698..11790   -  CDS            lacI (fragment): lac repressor; lacI; The lac repressor binds to the lac operator to inhibit transcription in E. coli. This inhibition can be relieved by adding lactose or isopropyl-β-D-thiogalactopyranoside (IPTG).
  11973..12561   -  rep_origin     ori: high-copy-number ColE1/pMB1/pBR322/pUC origin of replication
  12732..13592   -  CDS            AmpR: β-lactamase; bla; confers resistance to ampicillin, carbenicillin, and related antibiotics
  13593..13697   -  promoter       AmpR promoter: bla
  13750..14178   -  rep_origin     f1 ori (sequence partly withheld): f1 bacteriophage origin of replication; arrow indicates direction of (+) strand synthesis
  14183..14338   -  CDS            lacZα (fragment): LacZα fragment of β-galactosidase; lacZ fragment
  14346..14364   +  promoter       T7 promoter: promoter for bacteriophage T7 RNA polymerase
  14395..14516   -  polyA_signal   SV40 poly(A) signal: SV40 polyadenylation signal
  14511..14669   -  CDS            ble (fragment): BLE_KLEPN - Experimental evidence at protein level: Swiss-Prot protein existence level 1. Binding protein with a strong affinity to the bleomycin family of antibiotics. Binds to CL990; an antimitotic-antibiotic compound. From Klebsiella pneumoniae.
  14738..15337   -  CDS            PuroR: puromycin N-acetyltransferase; pac from Streptomyces alboniger; confers resistance to puromycin
  15347..15676   -  promoter       SV40 promoter: SV40 enhancer and early promoter
>Addgene plasmid #149430 | pTCO2-mTDGi.1 | addgene full sequence | sequence record 310060 | Addgene NGS Result
TCGAGATCGATTCTCCTGGTTCCTGCGGTTCTTTGAAACTTTACACAGAGCCACACCCAGGCACAGTACC
TTTGGGTCATGGTTTTACTGGAAAAGAGACCTCCAATCACCTTACTTAATCTGAGAGTGTTTTTGATTGT
GGGTTCATGCTTTGATTGTGGGTTCATTTTTGTTAAGTAAACTGCAAGAATTTTGAAGCATTAAGGTAGC
ATTGTGTAACAGGAATCGTGATAACTTTTTTTTTTAACTCTGGGCACAAAATTGCTCAGGATTGGGGGTG
GAGGGCATTTGTCATTAAACCTGACTACACAATTTTGCTCCCCCAGCCCCACATGATGGAAGCAGAGATA
GCTCTGTAAATTCTTTTCTTACACACACACAGGCACACACACATGCTTTTTTTTAACTTCATGATAATAA
AAAAAATTAGTTTTAACTAAATGGTATTAAGTTTGACATATAATAATCTCACAGAAAGTATACATCTGGA
AGACTATACCCACAACTAAGGCAATCAACATTATGCCCAAGTTTTCTGTGACTGTTCATGTGTGGGCACA
TATGCGATTTAGAGGTCAAAGGACAACTTCAGGAGCATTGAATCTCAGGCACTGTCCTTTCCTCTCTTTT
TCCTTTTATTCCTCTTCCAAACTGGGTGTCTCATTGACCTGGAGCTCCCAAAATAGGATAGGTTAGCTGC
CCAGTGAACCCAAGAGATCGGCTTGTCTCTGCTTCACTAGAGCTTAGCCCAATTGGCGACTTCCAGGTAC
CTGTCTCAGAACTAAACATGTAAATTAAACATGGTGGTTTAAATAGGTATGAGAAATGGCTCAACTTTTA
AGAGTGGGTAGGGCTTTTGCAGAGGACTAGAAGGACACTGGCAACACTCAGGAAACTCACAGCCATTTCT
AGCTCCAAACTTCTGGATCCCATGAGCACCTGTGCTCACATGCCTGGACCCACACATCCCCTCATGCATG
TAATTCAAAATTAAAAAAAAAAATTCAAAAAGGCTGAGCATGGTGGCACACACCTTTAATTCCAGTTCTA
GGGTAGCAGAGGCAGGGAGATCTCAGTAAGTTGGACGACAGTCTGGTCTACATATAATAAAATTCCTGAA
CAGCCAAGAGTACATAAAGAGACTGTGGTGGTGGTTTGAATAGGCATGGCCCCCACAGACTCAAGGGTTT
GAATGCTTGACCCATGGAGAGTGGCATGATTAGAAGGTGTGGCCTATTGGAGTATATGTGGCCTTACTGG
AGGAGGTGTCTCACTGGGCTTTGAGGTCTTAGATGTTCCAGCCAGGCTGTGTCTCACTCCCTTCCTGCTG
CCTGCCAATCAGACATAGAACTCTGAGCTACCTCTCCAGCACCATGCATAACTCCTGTGTGTCCCAGTGC
TTTCTGCCATGATGACAGACTAAACCTCTGAAACTATAAGCCAGCCCCAATGTTTTCTTATAAGAGTTGC
TTCGGTCACAGTGTCTCTTCACAGCTATAGAAACCCTAAGACAGTAAGTAAATAAGAATAAGATGCAGAG
TAACTGAGAAGTTATTTAATGTCAGCCTCTGACTTCCACACTTATCTACACAGGTACATGTACACCCAAA
CAGACACATACATACAAAATACAAATTAAAATGCATCATAATAGTTCAAACTGGACTTGAGCTTGCAGTG
ATCCTCCTGCCTCATCCTCTCAACTGCTGGGCTTATAAGAATATACCACCATCCACTGCTCTGGCTCATA
GACTTCTGTATACTTGTATCCTTTGGTGGAGTATCTGTTCAAATCTCTTGCCCATTTTTTAAGATCTCTT
TAATGTCATGCATTTGAATGTTTTGCCTACATGTATGTACCATGTGCATGCCTGTGCACTCAGAGGTCGG
AAGAGGGTGTTGAACACTCTGGAACTGGAGTTACAGGTGGTGTGAACCACCATGTGGATGCTGGGAACTG
AACTCCAGTCCTTTGCAAGAAAAGCATGTGTGTTAAACACACTCTCCAGCTCAATCGACCTGTTTGTTTT
TTTTTTTTAACTGTAAACTGTTCTTTATTTTGGATACAAGCCTTTTATCAGATACACTGCAAATGTCTCT
TTCCAATCTATGCTTTATCTTTTCCTTAGTAGTATAACGAGACACTTAAAAATTTAAATAAATTCCAAAT
TTATTACCCCTCCCCACCCTTTTATGAGACAAGGTCTCTCTATCTTAGTTAGGGTTTGTATTGTTCTGAA
GAGACACTAAATGTTTTCTTATAAGGGAAAACATTTAACTGGGAATGGCCTAGTTTCAGAGGTTCATCAG
AGTCGGGAGGTAGCTTCTTCTTCTTGCATGCTGCCAGAGAAGAAGCTGAGAGTTCTACACCTTGATCCAC
AGGCACCAAGAGCCTGTTATACCACACTGAGCATAGCTTGAGCATGGAAGACCTCAAAGCCTACCCCACA
GTAATACGCTTTCTCCAACAAGGCCACACCGACTACTCCACCAAGGTCATACTTCCTAATAGTGCCACTC
CTTATGGGCCAAACATTCAAATACATGGTCCGTCTCTATAGGGATCATGCTTAAACCACCTCAGTCTATG
TGGTCCAGGCTGGCCTCAGACCCTAGGAACAAACAGCTGAGGTGCATATCTTACATACCAGAGCAGACCT
GGCCTCCGGGACCTCCTGCATCCCTCAGGCCCTATCTCGAATCCCTGCTCTGAACTTTCCAGCCCAGGGG
CTGGGCGGCCCTTCCCACAGAGGCTCTTTGCTACATAACCCAGACATTTTGGTTTCTTCTCTTCTTCTTC
TTCTTCCTCCTCCTTTTCCTTCTCTCATGCGAACACACTTTCTCTCTTTCTCTTCCCCCCTCCTCTCTCC
TTCCCCATGGCAACTTCCCCTGCCTCCTTCCTTGGGAGCAGTAAACTTACCAGGAGAGCAGCTTCCCAAT
AAACCAGAAGTTATATGCATTTTAATCTGGTTTGAATTGGCTCAGTTCACCAGTGGAGAAAAAAACTTAT
CAGTGTGACTAAAAGTGTGTGCCACCATAGCCCAGCCCTTTTGGAAAATAAAAGTTTTGAATTACATACA
TATGGGGATGTATGGGTCCATGTGTGTGAGCACAGGTGCCCATGGAATCCATTAGTTTGGAGCTAGTGAT
GGCTGTGAGCTGCCTAAGTGAATGCTGTCTCAACTCAACGTCCTTCTAGTCCTCTGCAAGAGTCCCACCT
ACTCTTACAAGCTGAGCCATTTCTCCAACCCCAAAGTTGTTTCTTTTCTAAGTAGAGTTTTCACTGTTTT
ATATGTATTTTACTTTATGCATCTATGTGGCTTTGCTTGCAGGTTGTTGTGCCCCTGCTTTCAGGTCTAG
TGCCCCAGGAAATAAGACAAGGATGTCATACCCCTCAGGACTGGAGTTAGAGACAGTTAGTTGTGAGTCA
CCATATGGGAATCGAAGCCAGGTCCTCTGGAAGAGTAGCTGGTGTTCTTAACAGCTGAGCCATCACTCCA
GCTGCCGATATGCTTCCCTTTAAAATATCCTAGGATTAAAAATATATACATATGGAGCACAAAGCCCTGG
CCATCTCTGAGCTCACATCACAGAAGGGAGAGATCATTGTAATTTAACCAACGCCTCTTGTGAAACAAAC
CAGGCAATCTAATTCAGTCGGGCTTCTCACCATTTTCTGCCACGTAACCTAAAGAAACAGGGAAGCCTAA
CACTCGAAGATGTCAGTGTTCTGGATTCCTCGGGACAATGGAAGAGAGACATGGTGGGATGAGTGATCAG
CCTCTCAAGGACTGAATGGTGGCAAGTTTCCTGGAAGTGCCCCCATTATTTATTTATTTATTTGCTTTAC
ATCCCAGTCAACCTCCCCTCACAAGTCCCTCCCATTACTCCCTCCCTTCTCCTCATAGTACAGTCACTTG
ACAACATTCACTTAGGTGATACCCAAAGTGAGTGCTACCACCCCATCTTGGGACATCAAGTCATAGAAGG
ACTAATCATAGCCTCTCTCACTGAGCCCAACCAGGCAGTCCAGCTAGAGGAAGGGGATCCAAGAACAGGT
GGGGGCTCACATAAAGACCAGGCTTCAATCTGCTACAAATGTGTAGGAAGCGTAGGTCAAGCCCTGCACG
CTCTTTGGTGGGTGGTTCAGTCTCTGTGAGCCCCCATGGGCCCAGGTTAGTTGACTCTGTAGGTCTTCTT
GTGGTGTCCTTGCTCACTTCTATCCCTCACTTTTCCACAGGACTCCCAAACACTGCTGAGCCATCTTACC
AGCCCCCTAGAAGTGTTGTTTATTGTTACATAAAAGGCACTTTTAGCAAGTTAACTTCTGCATACCCAAA
CCTCTTCTATGATCTAGGGGTTATGAAGGAGCCATTGCCCAAGATTCTCAGACACAGGAGACTACCTGGT
CTGCCAGGTACGTCTAAGGACTGATACTGTAAAACCCTTTGAAGGAACACCCCCCTCAAATCTCAGATAA
CAATCGCTGACAAGAGGCTACCTCAAAGCCTAGGTGCCATCACTCTGGGATTCATGGAGAGGGCTAGACG
CCATTAGACAACTCTTCTGGCCAAACACCCACAGCAGACATTGAAAAGAAATTAAATGAAAACTCTTGGG
GCTGGAGAGATGGCTCAGCGGTTAAGAACACTGACTGCTCTTTCGAAGGTCCTGAGTTCAAATCCCAGCA
ACCACATAGTGGCTCACAACCATCCGTAATGAGATCTGACTGCCCTCTTCTGGTGTGTCTGAAGACAGCT
ACAGTGTACTCACATATAAATAAATAAATAAATAAATAAATAAATAAATAAATCTTAAAAAAAAAAAAAA
AAAAAACCTCTTAAAACCTCCGAAAGTCAAGTATGGTGATACATGCCCTGTAATCCCAGTCAGTACGCAA
GAGAGTGAACAGGAGACTTGCCTCAGGTTGAGGCCAGCCTGGACTACAGCTGCAAAGCTCTAAGCCAAGT
CAGGGGTACACAGTTTTGTGATTATCTCAAAAACCAAAAGAACCTCTGAGAAATCGAGGTGAGATTGGTG
TCTAAGATTCTAAAGCAGAGATGCATCTAGCATCTAGGCTAGTGTTTGTCCATCTCCAACGTAGACAACA
GTTTATGGAAATCTTTGTAGTCTACCAAGAGCTTCCCCTTACAGATTAGTAAACTGAGGCCCAAACATTG
GTGGCTTCCAATCTTAGGTTTTCCAGTTCCAATCAGCCCTACTCCTCATCACAGGAATTGACAAGAAAGA
CAATTGAAAAGAAAGAATGTTGTTTTGTGTAAGGCACAATATTTATCATTATTATAATTATCATTTTAGT
TTTTCACGACGGAGTTTCTCTGTGTAGTATTGCCTGTCCGGAAACTCGCTCTATAAACTAGGCCAGCCTC
GAACTTAGTTCTGCCTGCCACAGTCTTTGCAAATGCTGGGTCGCCCAGCCAAGACACATAGTTGCGGGGG
AGGGGGAGTTGTTTTCATTTTAATTTAATTAACTTTACGTCCCGTTCACAGCCCCACCCCCACCCAGTCC
CACGCTTACAAATCCTGCCCCCTTCTCTTCTCAGAGAAGAGGAAGCCCCACTTGGGTAAGACTCTGGGAC
ATCTAATCTCAGCAAGTGTAGGCACATCCTTTCCCACTGAGGAAACACGCAGTCCTCTTCCCCCAGTCCG
CGCTGGGTCCACTGGCAAGGAACAGAGACCTAGACAGCCCCTGTTCCACTTGTAGGGGACTCACACGGAC
ACCAAGCTGATAACTTCGTATAGCATACATTATACGAAGTTATAAGCTTCACATTTGCTACAAACGTGTA
GAGGGGTCTAGGTCCAGCTCCTGAAAGCTCCCTGGTTGGTAGCTCAGGCTCTGTGAGCCCCAAGTCAGGT
AGCTTTTAATCCGCACAAAATTTGGGGTGAAAAGACATGAATTTGCCACCACGCATAATACATCCTAAAG
GCCATCACCCTTAACCCACACCTTCAAGGAAACTTAGAGCCCACAAAAGCTGACGTCAGCCGGGCGCTCC
CCATCCTCTCCGAGATCCACGTTTCCCGAAAGGCTAAGCGGCGGTCGGGGCGCCCCGAAAAGGACACGCC
ATTGGCCTGGCCAGCATCACGTGATGGCGAGGCCGCCGGCCTCCTCGGAGGGGGACGGAAGTGCGCTGGG
GACTCGCCGCGGTGATGTAGCAGCGTGGGAGGGGCCGAGGCCAGCGCCGTCCATCCAGCGGCCGCCCCGA
TCCTGTGGTGAGTCCGCGTGCTGAGCGGCAGAGCGGGCGCCCGTGGGCTCGGCAGGAGTGGCCGTACCCT
CGGCGGCGCCGCCATGGACGCAGAGGCCGCGCGCAGGTGAGTTTGGGGACCCTTGATTGTTCTTTCTTTT
TCGCTATTGTAAAATTCATGTTATATGGAGGGGGCAAAGTTTTCAGGGTGTTGTTTAGAATGGGAAGATG
TCCCTTGTATCACCATGGACCCTCATGATAATTTTGTTTCTTTCACTTTCTACTCTGTTGACAACCATTG
TCTCCTCTTATTTTCTTTTCATTTTCTGTAACTTTTTCGTTAAACTTTAGCTTGCATTTGTAACGAATTT
TTAAATTCACTTTTGTTTATTTGTCAGATTGTAAGTACTTTCTCTAATCACTTTTTTTTCAAGGCAATCA
GGGTATATTATATTGTACTTCAGCACAGTTTTAGAGAACAATTGTTATAATTAAATGATAAGGTAGAATA
TTTCTGCATATAAATTCTGGCTGGCGTGGAAATATTCTTATTGGTAGAAACAACTACATCCTGGTCATCA
TCCTGCCTTTCTCTTTATGGTTACAATGATATACACTGTTTGAGATGAGGATAAAATACTCTGAGTCCAA
ACCGGGCCCCTCTGCTAACCATGTTCATGCCTTCTTCTTTTTCCTACAGCTATTCTCTGGAGCAAGTTCA
AGCTTTGTATTCATTTCCATTTCAACAAATGATGGCAGAAGTTCCTAACATGGCAGTCACGACTGGACAG
CAGGTGCCAGCAGTAGCTCCTAACATGGCAACCGTGACAGAACAGCAGGTGCCCGCAGACGCTCCTGTCC
AGGAACCTGCACCAGAAGCTCCAAAGAGAAGGAAAAGGAAACCCAGAGCAGCAGAGCCCCAGGAACCAGT
GGAGCCCAAAAAACCTGCTACGTCGAAGAAATCCGGCAAGTCTACAAAATCAAAGGAAAAGCAGGAGAAA
ATCACAGACGCGTTTAAAGTGAAAAGGAAAGTGGACCGCTTCAACGGCGTCTCTGAAGCTGAGCTTCTGA
CCAAGACTCTTCCTGACATTTTGACCTTCAATCTGGATATTGTGATCATTGGCATTGCCCCGGGATTAAT
GGCTGCTTACAAAGGACATCACTACCCTGGGCCTGGAAATCACTTCTGGAAGTGTCTGTTCATGTCGGGG
CTGAGTGAGGTGCAGCTGAATCACATGGATGACCACACCTTACCCGGCAAGTACGGCATCGGATTCACCA
ACATGGTGGAACGGACGACGCCGGGCAGCAAGGATCTGTCTAGTAAAGAGTTCCGGGAAGGAGGGCGCAT
CCTGGTGCAGAAACTGCAGAAATATCAGCCACGAATAGCGGTGTTTAATGGAAAATGTATTTATGAAATT
TTCAGTAAAGAAGTTTTTGGAGTAAAGGTTAAGAACTTGGAATTTGGGCTTCAACCCCACAAGATCCCAG
ACACAGAAACTCTGTGCTACGTCATGCCGTCGTCCAGCGCCAGATGTGCTCAGTTTCCCCGGGCCCAGGA
CAAAGTTCATTACTACATTAAGCTGAAGGACTTGAGAGACCAGCTGAAAGGCATTGAACGCAACACCGAC
GTTCAGGAAGTGCAGTATACATTTGACCTGCAGCTTGCGCAAGAGGACGCAAAGAAGATGGCTGTTAAGG
AAGAAAAGTATGATCCAGGCTATGAGGCAGCTTACGGCGGCGCCTATGGGGAAAACCCATGTAATGGGGA
ACCTTGTGGCATTGCTTCAAATGGGCTAACAGCCCACAGTGCGGAGCCGAGAGGAGAAGCGACCCCCGGC
GATGTTCCAAATGGGCAGTGGATGGCACAGTCGTTTGCAGAGCAGATCCCTTCTTTTAATAATTGTGGGA
CCCGAGAGCAGGAAGAAGAGAGCCACGCTTAGTGAAGATCTAAGCTAGCTCGAGATAACTTCGTATAGCA
TACATTATACGAAGTTATATCGAGGAAGGGTGCCTCTCAGCTCGGGCTCAGGGCTGCAGTTCTAATGCAG
ACCTCAGGACGGAGAGCCTCAGTGTGCTAACTGAGGGGCTTTAGTGTTAATGGTCCTTTACGCTAGTGGT
GTAATTATATATGGAGCAGTTATATGGTAGAGTCAACTGTATGAATCTGTGTAGTTTGGAAAGGAAAAAT
AGGGTGTTTTGTACTTGAGTTTTGTATTTTAACTACCCATCATTCCAGCTTTTTATATACTATATTTCAT
TTATGAAGAAACTGGTTTTCTCTGAGGAGTCACTTCAGTCTGTAATTTTAAAAAAGCAACAGTCGGAATA
TTTATAGTTGATTCTTCACTGTGCATACCTATATATGCCCTTATCCCTTTAAATGCCTAAGTAGGGCATG
CTACTAAGAATCAAGCTGGTGAAAGGCAGATGTGCCTATCTCTGTTGGAAGCCGACTAACCCTCCGCCCT
CCGTGGACTCGAAGCTGGAGGTGGACTCAGAACCCTCTGGGTTGCAGTCACACGCAGACCCCCTTACTCT
CCCAGTAGTGTGTGTGGCAGTTGCTTGGTAGTAGAAACCTGGTGGGGCCTGAGCCCTGCCGTTGGCCTCT
GCCTCTTGTGGTTCCTGAGAAGGCAGTAGAACCTGGACAATTGCCACCCCTCTGTTTTACTGAATCCCCC
GTCAGTGTTCATCACTGTTGTGATTTTATCCCGACATGGAAAGCGCTAAGAAATGAACTTTCCAGTTAGC
CACGCGCTGCTGCAGGTGTTTGATAACCCTGTTTAAACTGGTGCTGTGTACATGGGATGTACTGATACAG
AACTTCTCTTCTAGGGAAAGCTAATCATTTGTCAATGATTTAAAAATTATTGTCACTACTGTTGATTACT
GTGGACTAAGTGAGCCTCGTGAAAGAGCTGATTGGAATTTGTACCTTTGTGGCTGCTCATGCATTTTCCA
TGGTGCTACAGACAGCCTGCCCGGGCTGGTGGCTAGGAAACGTGCGTGTTCAGCGATGCCTAGCGCTCTC
ACTCCTGAGCACTCTGACTTGGTGCCCACCCCTGGCGCGTGCTGGTTTGGCAGTATGAAATGCCCACGAG
GGTTTTGTATCTCACAAAGGTTATGTAGCCTGTTCTGTGAATAATGAGGGAAGCAGTTTCTTGGTGGAAA
TTTTAACATGCCTTTAGCTGTGGCAGTGATGGGCTTTCTTTTTCCTTCTGTCTGGGTCAGGTTGTGCACA
AGTCATGTTATTTGGAAGGTGCACTGCACTGCTGTTTACATGGGCATTTTATGCGGGTGCTTTGAAGTGC
CTTGCATCAGGGATTAGAATCAATTCAATTCTTTTTCATGGGACTATGCAAAGCATGTAGTATTGCCTTG
GTATGTAACTATTGTAGTTTTACCATGGAGAAATACCTTTAAATTATAACTCTGGAGAGCAGCCATGAGG
ACCCTCTGTACTTCCTGGTGCTTTTCCTTAACATGGTGGGTGAGTAGCGAGTGCGGGGCACCCTGTACAT
GGCAGGGTGGGGCGTTCTCATTAAATAATACTGAGATTTTAAACATGCGCAGTCTGAGCGTTTTTACAAT
AAACATTAAGAATGGCTATGCTTAGTATACAGGTTTTCCTCCAGCAGGATTTAATGGTATTCCTCCCCAC
TGGAAACCTGAGGATGGCTTACTTTCTCTTACATGTCACATGACAAAAATCACAAAAGCTTGAATAGTTT
ATTTTTACAGATTCTACATTTTTTTAATTTATAATTTTGTAAAAGACAAGACTAGCAACCTGTTTTTAAG
AAAGAAAACCCTGCAGCCAGATGTGGTGGCCCAGGCCTTCAGTTCCAGTACTTAGGAGGCAAAGACATGA
GGATCTTTGTGAGTTTGAAGTTGTGAGTTCCAATTTATCCAGGGATATAGAGAAAGACCCTGTTTGTTTG
TTTGTTTGTTTTTGAGGCAGCGTTTCTCTCCGTAGCCTTGGCTGTCCTGAAACTCACTGTATAGACCAGG
CTGGCCTCGAACTCACAGATTAAACTCTTTCTGCCTCCTGAGTGCTGAGATTAAAGGTATGTGCTGCCAC
TACCCGGCTAACTTGTTTCTATTATTTTGAAAACATGTATGGATATTTTGCCTTCCATATGTGCATCACA
TGTGTACCCAGTGCCTGTGAAGGCCAGAAGAGAATGTCAGAGCCCCTGGAACTGCCATGTGGGTTCTGAG
AATCAAAGCTGGGTCCTCTGGAAGAGCAGCCAACACTCTCTCCAGCCAGGGAGATCCCATCTTAGAAGTA
AAACAAAAGAACTGCTCCCAAAATATCTAACTGAGAAAATAGAGATTTTGAAAATTTTCAGATATAGTTG
TCATTCAGGTTGAGACTTGGGGTACATAGCGAGACCCTGTCTCAAAACACCAAAAGAAAAGAATGAGTAG
GGGCTGCTCATGGCAATCGTTTGAACTTCAAGAAGTTAAGTATCTGTGTGGGCCTTGGTTCAACTTGTAC
ACAGTAGTATTTGTCTCTTACACCATAGGTCATATATATCAGAAGAGTTGCTCCTAAAGAACAGTGTTAG
AAGATACAGAGGGCCCGTTCCATTTTTATCCAGGGTGTATTTTAACTGTTGGAGTGTTTCATCTATTGTG
ATGCAGTTTAAAGATCCCTGCAGGGTCAGGAACAAACCAGCTTTCCCATAAGTCATTGTGAACACTAGGA
AAGTCCCAGGGTTTATGTCTTCCATTCCAGTGGAGTAGTTTAGCTTCCTGCAGGAAGTGCTCCGAATATC
TTGCATCAGGGTTCCAGCCTTCGGTGTGTGTGGAGGGAAATAAACAACAGGCTTGTTAGTGACGACGATT
TTATATGGAACCTTGGATACAAGCTATGGTAGAAGTGTCTGGTTAGCAGGAGTCACGCCTCACATAAGCC
CCCTTGTTGATAACCATACATTACATAAGCCTAAGGTTATGATAGTGAAGAGATCTTAATACTGCCATTC
CTCGGAGTGTTCTACAGTACATCTAGAGGGCCCTATTCTATAGTGTCACCTAAATGCTAGAGCTCGCTGA
TCAGCCTCGACTGTGCCTTCTAGTTGCCAGCCATCTGTTGTTTGCCCCTCCCCCGTGCCTTCCTTGACCC
TGGAAGGTGCCACTCCCACTGTCCTTTCCTAATAAAATGAGGAAATTGCATCGCATTGTCTGAGTAGGTG
TCATTCTATTCTGGGGGGTGGGGTGGGGCAGGACAGCAAGGGGGAGGATTGGGAAGACAATAGCAGGCAT
GCTGGGGATGCGGTGGGCTCTATGTCGCCGAGCTGGGCCCAGCTTTTGTTCCCTTTAGTGAGGGTTAATT
GCGCGCTTGGCGTAATCATGGTCATAGCTGTTTCCTGTGTGAAATTGTTATCCGCTCACAATTCCACACA
ACATACGAGCCGGAAGCATAAAGTGTAAAGCCTGGGGTGCCTAATGAGTGAGCTAACTCACATTAATTGC
GTTGCGCTCACTGCCCGCTTTCCAGTCGGGAAACCTGTCGTGCCAGCTGCATTAATGAATCGGCCAACGC
GCGGGGAGAGGCGGTTTGCGTATTGGGCGCTCTTCCGCTTCCTCGCTCACTGACTCGCTGCGCTCGGTCG
TTCGGCTGCGGCGAGCGGTATCAGCTCACTCAAAGGCGGTAATACGGTTATCCACAGAATCAGGGGATAA
CGCAGGAAAGAACATGTGAGCAAAAGGCCAGCAAAAGGCCAGGAACCGTAAAAAGGCCGCGTTGCTGGCG
TTTTTCCATAGGCTCCGCCCCCCTGACGAGCATCACAAAAATCGACGCTCAAGTCAGAGGTGGCGAAACC
CGACAGGACTATAAAGATACCAGGCGTTTCCCCCTGGAAGCTCCCTCGTGCGCTCTCCTGTTCCGACCCT
GCCGCTTACCGGATACCTGTCCGCCTTTCTCCCTTCGGGAAGCGTGGCGCTTTCTCATAGCTCACGCTGT
AGGTATCTCAGTTCGGTGTAGGTCGTTCGCTCCAAGCTGGGCTGTGTGCACGAACCCCCCGTTCAGCCCG
ACCGCTGCGCCTTATCCGGTAACTATCGTCTTGAGTCCAACCCGGTAAGACACGACTTATCGCCACTGGC
AGCAGCCACTGGTAACAGGATTAGCAGAGCGAGGTATGTAGGCGGTGCTACAGAGTTCTTGAAGTGGTGG
CCTAACTACGGCTACACTAGAAGAACAGTATTTGGTATCTGCGCTCTGCTGAAGCCAGTTACCTTCGGAA
AAAGAGTTGGTAGCTCTTGATCCGGCAAACAAACCACCGCTGGTAGCGGTGGTTTTTTTGTTTGCAAGCA
GCAGATTACGCGCAGAAAAAAAGGATCTCAAGAAGATCCTTTGATCTTTTCTACGGGGTCTGACGCTCAG
TGGAACGAAAACTCACGTTAAGGGATTTTGGTCATGAGATTATCAAAAAGGATCTTCACCTAGATCCTTT
TAAATTAAAAATGAAGTTTTAAATCAATCTAAAGTATATATGAGTAAACTTGGTCTGACAGTTACCAATG
CTTAATCAGTGAGGCACCTATCTCAGCGATCTGTCTATTTCGTTCATCCATAGTTGCCTGACTCCCCGTC
GTGTAGATAACTACGATACGGGAGGGCTTACCATCTGGCCCCAGTGCTGCAATGATACCGCGAGACCCAC
GCTCACCGGCTCCAGATTTATCAGCAATAAACCAGCCAGCCGGAAGGGCCGAGCGCAGAAGTGGTCCTGC
AACTTTATCCGCCTCCATCCAGTCTATTAATTGTTGCCGGGAAGCTAGAGTAAGTAGTTCGCCAGTTAAT
AGTTTGCGCAACGTTGTTGCCATTGCTACAGGCATCGTGGTGTCACGCTCGTCGTTTGGTATGGCTTCAT
TCAGCTCCGGTTCCCAACGATCAAGGCGAGTTACATGATCCCCCATGTTGTGCAAAAAAGCGGTTAGCTC
CTTCGGTCCTCCGATCGTTGTCAGAAGTAAGTTGGCCGCAGTGTTATCACTCATGGTTATGGCAGCACTG
CATAATTCTCTTACTGTCATGCCATCCGTAAGATGCTTTTCTGTGACTGGTGAGTACTCAACCAAGTCAT
TCTGAGAATAGTGTATGCGGCGACCGAGTTGCTCTTGCCCGGCGTCAATACGGGATAATACCGCGCCACA
TAGCAGAACTTTAAAAGTGCTCATCATTGGAAAACGTTCTTCGGGGCGAAAACTCTCAAGGATCTTACCG
CTGTTGAGATCCAGTTCGATGTAACCCACTCGTGCACCCAACTGATCTTCAGCATCTTTTACTTTCACCA
GCGTTTCTGGGTGAGCAAAAACAGGAAGGCAAAATGCCGCAAAAAAGGGAATAAGGGCGACACGGAAATG
TTGAATACTCATACTCTTCCTTTTTCAATATTATTGAAGCATTTATCAGGGTTATTGTCTCATGAGCGGA
TACATATTTGAATGTATTTAGAAAAATAAACAAATAGGGGTTCCGCGCACATTTCCCCGAAAAGTGCCAC
CTAAATTGTAAGCGTTAATATTTTGTTAAAATTCGCGTTAAATTTTTGTTAAATCAGCTCATTTTTTAAC
CAATAGGCCGAAATCGGCAAAATCCCTTATAAATCAAAAGAATAGACCGAGATAGGGT
[37 nt withheld, positions 13849-13885]
AAAGAACGTGGACTCCAACGTCAAAGG
[49 nt withheld, positions 13913-13961]
T
[91 nt withheld, positions 13963-14053]
G
[124 nt withheld, positions 14055-14178]
CCCATTCGCCATTCAGGCTGCGCAACTGTTGGGAAGGGCGATCGGTGCGGGCCTCTTCGCTATTACGCCA
GCTGGCGAAAGGGGGATGTGCTGCAAGGCGATTAAGTTGGGTAACGCCAGGGTTTTCCCAGTCACGACGT
TGTAAAACGACGGCCAGTGAGCGCGCGTAATACGACTCACTATAGGGCGAATTGGGTACCCGGTATACAG
ACATGATAAGATACATTGATGAGTTTGGACAAACCACAACTAGAATGCAGTGAAAAAAATGCTTTATTTG
TGAAATTTGTGATGCTATTGCTTTATTTGTAACCATTATAAGCTGCAATAAACAAGTTGGGGTGGGCGAA
GAACTCCAGCATGAGATCCCCGCGCTGGAGGATCATCCAGCCGGCGTCCCGGAAAACGATTCCGAAGCCC
AACCTTTCATAGAAGGCGGCGGTGGAATCGAAATCTCGTGATGGCAGGTTGGGCGTCGCTTGGTCGGTCA
TTTCGAACTCGACGATGCATGGGGTCGTGCGCTCCTTTCGGTCGGGCGCTGCGGGTCGTGGGGCGGGCGT
CAGGCACCGGGCTTGCGGGTCATGCACCAGGTGCGCGGTCCTTCGGGCACCTCGACGTCGGCGGTGACGG
TGAAGCCGAGCCGCTCGTAGAAGGGGAGGTTGCGGGGCGCGGAGGTCTCCAGGAAGGCGGGCACCCCGGC
GCGCTCGGCCGCCTCCACTCCGGGGAGCACGACGGCGCTGCCCAGACCCTTGCCCTGGTGGTCGGGCGAG
ACGCCGACGGTGGCCAGGAACCACGCGGGCTCCTTGGGCCGGTGCGGCGCCAGGAGGCCTTCCATCTGTT
GCTGCGCGGCCAGCCGGGAACCGCTCAACTCGGCCATGCGCGGGCCGATCTCGGCGAACACCGCCCCCGC
TTCGACGCTCTCCGGCGTGGTCCAGACCGCCACCGCGGCGCCGTCGTCCGCGACCCACACCTTGCCGATG
TCGAGCCCGACGCGCGTGAGGAAGAGTTCTTGCAGCTCGGTGACCCGCTCGATGTGGCGGTCCGGATCGA
CGGTGTGGCGCGTGGCGGGGTAGTCGGCGAACGCGGCGGCGAGGGTGCGTACGGCCCTGGGGACGTCGTC
GCGGGTGGCGAGGCGCACCGTGGGCTTGTACTCGGTCATGGTAAGCTTTTTGCAAAAGCCTAGGCCTCCA
AAAAAGCCTCCTCACTACTTCTGGAATAGCTCAGAGGCCGAGGCGGCCTCGGCCTCTGCATAAATAAAAA
AAATTAGTCAGCCATGGGGCGGAGAATGGGCGGAACTGGGCGGAGTTAGGGGCGGGATGGGCGGAGTTAG
GGGCGGGACTATGGTTGCTGACTAATTGAGATGCATGCTTTGCATACTTCTGCCTGCTGGGGAGCCTGGG
GACTTTCCACACCTGGTTGCTGACTAATTGAGATGCATGCTTTGCATACTTCTGCCTGCTGGGGAGCCTG
GGGACTTTCCACACCCTAACTGACACACATTCCACAGGG
